>Addgene plasmid #74714 | pJEP209-Lenti-1.3CaMKII P-Intron-Flag-GluN2A-WPRE-pA | addgene full sequence | sequence record 366232 | Addgene Partial NGS Result
AATGTAGTCTTATGCAATACTCTTGTAGTCTTGCAACATGGTAACGATGAGTTAGCAACATGCCTTACAA
GGAGAGAAAAAGCACCGTGCATGCCGATTGGTGGAAGTAAGGTGGTACGATCGTGCCTTATTAGGAAGGC
AACAGACGGGTCTGACATGGATTGGACGAACCACTGAATTGCCGCATTGCAGAGATATTGTATTTAAGTG
CCTAGCTCGATACATAAACGGGTCTCTCTGGTTAGACCAGATCTGAGCCTGGGAGCTCTCTGGCTAACTA
GGGAACCCACTGCTTAAGCCTCAATAAAGCTTGCCTTGAGTGCTTCAAGTAGTGTGTGCCCGTCTGTTGT
GTGACTCTGGTAACTAGAGATCCCTCAGACCCTTTTAGTCAGTGTGGAAAATCTCTAGCAGTGGCGCCCG
AACAGGGACTTGAAAGCGAAAGGGAAACCAGAGGAGCTCTCTCGACGCAGGACTCGGCTTGCTGAAGCGC
GCACGGCAAGAGGCGAGGGGCGGCGACTGGTGAGTACGCCAAAAATTTTGACTAGCGGAGGCTAGAAGGA
GAGAGATGGGTGCGAGAGCGTCAGTATTAAGCGGGGGAGAATTAGATCGCGATGGGAAAAAATTCGGTTA
AGGCCAGGGGGAAAGAAAAAATATAAATTAAAACATATAGTATGGGCAAGCAGGGAGCTAGAACGATTCG
CAGTTAATCCTGGCCTGTTAGAAACATCAGAAGGCTGTAGACAAATACTGGGACAGCTACAACCATCCCT
TCAGACAGGATCAGAAGAACTTAGATCATTATATAATACAGTAGCAACCCTCTATTGTGTGCATCAAAGG
ATAGAGATAAAAGACACCAAGGAAGCTTTAGACAAGATAGAGGAAGAGCAAAACAAAAGTAAGACCACCG
CACAGCAAGCGGCCGCTGATCTTCAGACCTGGAGGAGGAGATATGAGGGACAATTGGAGAAGTGAATTAT
ATAAATATAAAGTAGTAAAAATTGAACCATTAGGAGTAGCACCCACCAAGGCAAAGAGAAGAGTGGTGCA
GAGAGAAAAAAGAGCAGTGGGAATAGGAGCTTTGTTCCTTGGGTTCTTGGGAGCAGCAGGAAGCACTATG
GGCGCAGCGTCAATGACGCTGACGGTACAGGCCAGACAATTATTGTCTGGTATAGTGCAGCAGCAGAACA
ATTTGCTGAGGGCTATTGAGGCGCAACAGCATCTGTTGCAACTCACAGTCTGGGGCATCAAGCAGCTCCA
GGCAAGAATCCTGGCTGTGGAAAGATACCTAAAGGATCAACAGCTCCTGGGGATTTGGGGTTGCTCTGGA
AAACTCATTTGCACCACTGCTGTGCCTTGGAATGCTAGTTGGAGTAATAAATCTCTGGAACAGATTTGGA
ATCACACGACCTGGATGGAGTGGGACAGAGAAATTAACAATTACACAAGCTTAATACACTCCTTAATTGA
AGAATCGCAAAACCAGCAAGAAAAGAATGAACAAGAATTATTGGAATTAGATAAATGGGCAAGTTTGTGG
AATTGGTTTAACATAACAAATTGGCTGTGGTATATAAAATTATTCATAATGATAGTAGGAGGCTTGGTAG
GTTTAAGAATAGTTTTTGCTGTACTTTCTATAGTGAATAGAGTTAGGCAGGGATATTCACCATTATCGTT
TCAGACCCACCTCCCAACCCCGAGGGGACCCGACAGGCCCGAAGGAATAGAAGAAGAAGGTGGAGAGAGA
GACAGAGACAGATCCATTCGATTAGTGAACGGATCTCGACGGTATCGGTTAACTTTTAAAAGAAAAGGGG
GGATTGGGGGGTACAGTGCAGGGGAAAGAATAGTAGACATAATAGCAACAGACATACAAACTAAAGAATT
ACAAAAACAAATTACAAAAATTCAAAATTTTATCGATACGCGTCAATTGGCGGCCGCCTCGACAGTGAAA
AAAATGCTTTATTTGTGAAATTTGTGATGCTATTGCTTTATTTGTAACCATTATAAGCTGCAATAAACTC
GAGCCACACCGGTACCATCGCCAGGCGGGGAGGCGGCCCAAAGGGAGATCCGACTCGTCTGAGGGCGAAG
GCGAAGACGCGGAAGAGGCCGCAGAGCCGGCAGCAGGCCGCGGGAAGGAAGGTCCGCTGGATTGAGGGCC
GAAGGGACGTAGCAGAAGGACGTCCCGCGCAGAATCCAGGTGGCAACACAGGCGAGCAGCCATGGAAAGG
ACGTCAGCTTCCCCGACAACACCACGGAATTGTCAGTGCCCAACAGCCGAGCCCCTGTCCAGCAGCGGGC
AAGGCAGGCGGCGATGAGTTCCGCCGTGGCAATAGGGAGGGGGAAAGCGAAAGTCCCGGAAAGGAGCTGA
CAGGTGGTGGCAATGCCCCAACCAGTGGGGGTTGCGTCAGCAAACACAGTGCACACCACGCCACGTTGCC
TGACAACGGGCCACAACTCCTCATAAAGAGACAGCAACCAGGATTTATACAAGGAGGAGAAAATGAAAGC
CATACGGGAAGCAATAGCATGATACAAAGGCATTAAAGCAGCGTATCCACATAGCGTAAAAGGAGCAACA
TAGTTAAGAATACCAGTCAATCTTTCACAAATTTTGTAATCCAGAGGTTGATTGTCGACTCGAGTTAAAC
ATCAGATTCGATACTAGGCATTTTCTTGTACACTCGTCTATTGCTGCAGGAATTTAAAACCCTGGGGGTA
GAGTACATGGTATTCTTATTTGCAGCATAAGGCATAACATGCTCTGAAATATACACATCACTGTGGCCCC
GACTGTCCCTGGAGCAATATGATGCTGTTGACCTCAAGGATGACCGAAGATAGCTGTCATTTACCGCCTG
TGATGGCAATGAGTGTTTGTAAGGGTCCGAGGGACATCTCCCGATAACTAAGCGTTGGTCATCCCCATAC
GTGTGGAGGAAAGGATTATCAGAGGCGTGGTCTGGCAAGAGAGACTTGCTCCTCTTGCTGTCCTCCAGAC
CTTGGGGGAAAAGGGAGCTTTTGTTCCCCAAGAGTTTGCTTGAGGGGACACTGAACAGGCTCCCATACAA
GTTGCCCTCCAGTAGCCGTTCCCTGTCCTTGAGGCTTATGCTCCGGGAGGGCCTGCTAAGGTCTATCTCT
CTGGGTTTGTCCAGAATGTTATCATAGGAGTGCTGTCGGTTAATCCTTAGCTTGTTCTTCTGGAACTGGA
GGGCGTTGTTCTGTGACCAGTCCTGCTGGTAGACCTCCTCCCGAGTAGCTGGGTTACCTGTCTCCTGAAG
CATCTGGTCTTCATCAATGTCATAGAGATTCCCCATCCGCAGACAGGCATCACACTTGAAAGGAGACCTC
ATGGTAAAGTGGCCTGAGTAGGTGGGCAGATTCGAAAGGCAGCTTCTGCAATGTGTGGAGTTCTGCCGGT
ATCGATCACTGCCCTCACTGTGTGGGGAACCCTTGTCTTTCAAGGTAAAGTGCTTGGCATAGAGTTTATA
TTGGTCATTGTTGGGAAGCCCGTCTTCATTATGTAATGGGTTCCTGTTCATGGGCAGTGTGGAGTCCCCC
TTGCGGAAGTTCTCATTGTGATCTTGGTAGGTATCTGGGAAGCCCACATTCTCAGGCAGGGTTATATTCT
CAACAAACTGAGGAGGATCTAAGTGGAAGCTGGGCTCCTTCTCACCATCAATGGTATAGATCTTATCCCT
GGGAGAACTTGCTTTGGTTTTCATGTAGGTGCGGTCAACATCGCTACAGTCCTTGGGATACTTAGAGGCC
ATTGACCGTTTGAAGTTATCCTTGGTCTTGTGGTTCTTATTGTTATCTGGCTCCCTGTGGCATGTGGCCC
GGCTTGAGGTTTCTGAAATGTCAGAGTGGGCTACCTCTTCTGGAAGATACCTAGGACTCTTTAGCGAGTG
GGTCCGATTCTCTGCAGTCTTCTCATCCCTCTGGGAGACTGGGTTCTGGTTTAGAGAATCCTGGCGTAGA
GACTCCATGGATTTCTTCCAAAGCTGCCGGGGTCGGGAGTTCCCTTTGGATTCAGTGCTGACAGCCACCT
CTACTGTGTTAGGGTTGGACTCATTGAGAGTGAGAGGATGCTGTCCTTGAAACACATAGTTACTGAGATT
ATCCTTGTGCCTGTTGGCCACAAATGTTTGGAGTTCATTCATGTTGTCTCCAAATATACTGTCCTTCCCT
TGAAAGGATCTGTTGTCTGAATATATCAAATTTCCCTTGTCTGAAACCATGTCCACAATAAGTGACCCTC
TTTGAATGAAGTCAGTAGCTCTTTTGGGTGAGTCCATTCTTGAGGAGTTCATGTTGGACATATTGGAGAT
GTTTTTAGCTGACCGAAGAAGCTTTAGCATGTTGCTCTGTGATCCAGTCAGATTGAAATCTGGAGATTTC
TTCTTTTCTTCAATGTGTACCCCATGGATGCAACTATAGATGCCCCTGCTGATGGAGAAGAGCAGCCCGG
GCCGGTCAGAGCACACGCCTGTGAAGCAGAAGCGCAGCTTCCAGTAGAAGAGGTGCTCCCAGATGAAGGT
GATGAGGCTGAGGGCCATGGCTGCAGCCAGCATGTAGAACACGCCCGCCATGTTATCGATGTCCAGCTGG
CTACTCATCACCTCATTCTTCTCGTTGTGGCAGATGCCCGTAAGCCACAGTGTCTCCAGCTCCTCCATCT
CACCATCACCAACAAACTGGAGCAGAGCGAGGTCAATCTGCCTCTTCCAGGGTGAGCCCTTCTGCAGCGC
AATTCCATAGCCTGTGGTAGCAAAGATGTACCCGCTCCCAATGGTCACCAGTTTACAGCCTTCATCCCTC
CCGGCCTTGTAGTTCAAGACGGCTGCGTCATAGATGAAAGCGTCCAACTTCCCGGTTTTCAAGCTGACCA
AGGCATCCTCCACTCCCCTCTGGTTGAATCTGGTCATGTACTGGTGCATATAGGGGTAGTTGTTACGAAT
ATTCCTCTCTGTACTTCCATTGGGTACCGTCCCAAATCGGAAAGGTGGAGAATAGTCATGAGGTCTCTGG
AACTTCTTGTCACTGAGGCCAGTCACTTGGTCCACAAACTCCTCCTGGATCATGAAGGCAGCCAGGTTGG
CTGTGTAACTGGCCAGGAAGATGACAGCAAAGAAGGCCCACACTGACACCATGATCTTGCTGGTTGTGCC
TTTAGGATTCTGGACAGGCACAGAATTGTTGAAGACCAGGCCCCAGAGGAGCCATATAGCTTTTCCAATA
GTAAAAGAAGGCCCGTGGGGAGCTTTCCCTTTGGCTAAGTTTCTGTTGTATCCAACAGGACTGAAGTATT
CAAAAACGAAGACAGCAATGGCTGAGACGATGAGCAGCATCACAAACATCATCACCCAGACGGAGGCACT
GAAGGGTTCGAGGAAAGCAGAAGGGGAGACAGTGCCATTACTCCTGGAGACCATGACGCTGATTCCTGTC
TCCACGAAGGGCACCGAGAAGTCCACCACTTCCGAACGCTCCTCATTGATGGTGAGTGAGCCCACAGCCA
TGACTGCTCGTTGATAGACCACTTCACCTATCATTCCATTCCACACATTGTTAACCTTTTTCCCATGCTT
CCCATTGGTCACCAGGTAGAGGTCATAGGTGAACTTCACAGTTCTGGACAGCTTCTTGAGGATGTCGATG
CAGAACCCCTTGCAGCATTTCTTCACATTCATCCCTTCGTTGGTTGAATTGTTGATCTTGACGAACTTCC
GACAGGGCACCGTGTTCCTCACACAGGTCTCAGTCAGGGGGTCTATGTCCTCTACGATGACGAAGGGGGC
TTCCTCCAAGGTGACAATGCTGAGGTGGTTGTCATCTGGCTCGCAGTCAGAAAAGGACTTGTACCTTGGC
CACACAGCGTGCCTCAGGCTCAGCGTCTGGTTCTCCCACTTGCCCACCTTTTCCCACTCCCGGTCCTTGT
TCAGCACGATCACCACAAGCCTGGGGTGCACCTGGTAACCTTCCTCAGTGAAGGACAAGTCCTTGCCATC
CCAAGTCACATTGACCATGAATTGGTGCAGGGTGTGTAGCGGGGTCTCTGGCTTCTCTGCCTGCCCATAG
CAGCTGGCCTTGGCCTCAGGAATGTAGGAGAACTTCTCCAACATGGAGGATGCGGCAGTGGTTAAGATCC
CAAGACCGTCTCTCACTCTTGCCTCCAGGCTGTAGTCCCAGTCGTCATAAGAGACTGAAATGAGACCTGA
TGGAAACTCTTTGGGGATGAGCTCTGTGTTCCCAGACACCAAACTGGGGACAATCCAGAAGAAATCATAG
CCAGTGAGGCCGAGGGAGCGAGCCTCGCTCAGGATGAGGACAGCCTCGTCTTTGGAGCAGTAGAGCAGGA
TGACAGAAGAATGGATCTTCTTCAGCTGGACCTGCGTCTTGGCGTCCTCGAAGGAGGTGTCCAGTGTGAT
CACGTTCTGCATATCCCAGCCCACAAAGCTGTTGTCCACTGTTGTCTTGATAAAGCTGATGAAGTCTCGG
TAGCCAGGGAAGATGGTGGTGACCAGGGAGAAGACGTGCCAGTCGTAGTCCTGCATGATCTTCAGCATAA
CTGTGGCTTGCTGCTGGATGGAGGCTCCAAACTGGAAGAACGTGGATGTCGGATCCTTGTCAGCCATGAT
CATAGATGCACCCCCATGAATGCCCAAGATGGGGATAAAAGTCTGTGAGGAGATAAAATCCAGCATCTGG
GCCACAGCCTCCTGGTCCGTGTCATCTCCAAACACCAAGCCGTGGATGCGCGCCCCGGACATGAGGTCGC
ACACATGCGTGATGAGGCTCTTAGGGTCAGTGCGGTTCATCAATAACGCCACCACGTTCACATCCAGGGG
CAAGCCGGTTGCCTGCTCTGGGCCCCACTTGTCATCGTCGTCCTTGTAGTCCAGATTTCGAAGTTCGCGT
TCTGTCACGTCGTGGCTGTGACCCAGCAGCACCGCAATGTTCAGCGCTGGAGGACCCTTCTCCGCCGCCG
CGTTCTGCGCCGGATCGCGCCAGACCAGAAGGGCCGGCAATACCAGCAAGGTCCAGTAGCCCAATCTGCC
CATGGTGGCGGCGAATTCACGTGCTTTGCCAAAGTGATGGGCCAGCACACAGACCAGCACGTTGCCCAGG
AGCTGTGGGAGGAAGATAAGAGGTATGAACATGATTAGCAAAAGGGCCTAGCTTGGACTCAGAATAATCC
AGCCTTATCCCAACCATAAAATAAAAGCAGAATGGTAGCTGGATTGTAGCTGCTATTAGCAATATGAAAC
CTCTTACATCAGTTACAATTTATATGCAGAAATATTTATATGCAGAAATATTGCTATTGCCTTAACCCAG
AAATTATCACTGTTATTCTTTAGAATGGTGCAAAGAGGCATGATACATTGTATCATTATTGCCCTGAAAG
AAAGAGATTAGGGAAAGTATTAGAAATAAGATAAACAAAAAAGTATATTAAAAGAAGAAAGCATTTTTTA
AAATTACAAATGCAAAATTACCCTGATTTGGTCAATATGTGTACCCTGTTACTTCTCCCCTTCCTATGAC
ATGAACTTAACCATAGAAAAGAAGGGGAAAGAAAACATCAAGGGTCCCATAGACTCACCCTGAAGTTCTC
AGGATCCGAGCTCGGCGCGCCGCTAGCCCGCGGTCGCGAACGCGTGGCCGGCCGTAGGGGATCCCCCGCT
GCCCCCAGAACTAGGGGCCACTCGCCTGCCCGTGCTCCTGAGTGCAAACGGAGAACCGGCTTGACTGACG
AGCTTGGGGCTTCTGAGCAGGGCACTGTGGCTGCTCACAGCCTCGCGAGCCTTCGTCAGCATCCAGGTCC
CCATGGCAACCACCTCCGAAACGCCCTGTTCCCGTTGCCCCGGTAACTGCCTCCCCAACACCTGCCTGCC
TTTCACTTTAAAACCTGCTCCTCTTTGCCCTGGCCTTATATACACAATACTGCAGGACTGTGTGGGCCCA
GGAGCAAGTGGACCCTGTTCCCCCAGGGTGATGTACTGAGGGGGTTGGAGAAGGGGATGCGAACAAACTT
AGTCCACAAGTGATCATCGCTCTTCCTACCTCCCCCACCTCCAACTATAGGGCCCTTTTAACAGACGGGA
TGGGATTAAGTGGGGCAAAGAGGCAGTTGCTATGGTAACGGCTAGTGGGTGCCACATTCTGGGATGGTCC
TTGAGAAAGACAGGATGTAGTTACCCTGGCAACTTCATCTCCTCTGAAGAGACAGGTATTGCCCCGTTGC
CCTGGCAACAGCTGGGTTCTAAGGTTTACAGGGGAAGCTAATTCATCTCTCCTTCCCTTCCCCCTTGTAG
TCTCTGTAATGGTTTCTTTGCTTCCTCTGGGAATTGGTCTGGTTGACTTGGCCTCTGTCTCTGTCCTTGT
TTCTTTCCAGCTCTCCCTGCTTTTTAGCCATTGTGCATATCACACCGCCACCTTAGCGTGAGAAGAAGTA
CCAAACAGACCCAGAATGCTGACGGAATGACTCTGTCTGCTTTCTCACCCCTATCTGTCACCACTGAGCA
GCAGGGCCCCTCCTGAGGCCTCTGCCACAGCTCTCCCCACCCATCCTCCCAGAGGGACCATGAAGATTTG
GTCTCCTGGGGCTCCTGTCCCAGTTTCTGCTTGTGCTTCCCGTCAAGGTAGGACTGGAGAGAGGCAACTA
TAATGAGGTGAACGTGGCTGGACTCACCCAGGGCTGGGCGGGTGGTGTAGATGTACCCTGCCCTGGACTC
TTCTTTCCTAAACTCATTGGTCATCTGCCCTAATGAGTTCACTCCTTCTGTATATCGTACTTGCATGCCC
CCAAGGCATGGAATTTAAGATTAGTAATCTGAGTTCAAGTTCTAGCTCTGACATTTCTGATGTGACCCTG
GGCAGGTCACTGAGGAAGCTCTCTGCACCCCCATCTCATTTTCTAGAAAATCAGAAGAAGAACCCCATGG
AGATGAAGTGACCTAAGGCCATAATGTTACGAGGTACCTTTAAGACCAATGACTTACAAGGCAGCTGTAG
ATCTTAGCCACTTTTTAAAAGAAAAGGGGGGACTGGAAGGGCTAATTCACTCCCAACGAAGACAAGATCT
GCTTTTTGCTTGTACTGGGTCTCTCTGGTTAGACCAGATCTGAGCCTGGGAGCTCTCTGGCTAACTAGGG
AACCCACTGCTTAAGCCTCAATAAAGCTTGCCTTGAGTGCTTCAAGTAGTGTGTGCCCGTCTGTTGTGTG
ACTCTGGTAACTAGAGATCCCTCAGACCCTTTTAGTCAGTGTGGAAAATCTCTAGCAGTAGTAGTTCATG
TCATCTTATTATTCAGTATTTATAACTTGCAAAGAAATGAATATCAGAGAGTGAGAGGAACTTGTTTATT
GCAGCTTATAATGGTTACAAATAAAGCAATAGCATCACAAATTTCACAAATAAAGCATTTTTTTCACTGC
ATTCTAGTTGTGGTTTGTCCAAACTCATCAATGTATCTTATCATGTCTGGCTCTAGCTATCCCGCCCCTA
ACTCCGCCCATCCCGCCCCTAACTCCGCCCAGTTCCGCCCATTCTCCGCCCCATGGCTGACTAATTTTTT
TTATTTATGCAGAGGCCGAGGCCGCCTCGGCCTCTGAGCTATTCCAGAAGTAGTGAGGAGGCTTTTTTGG
AGGCCTAGGGACGTACCCAATTCGCCCTATAGTGAGTCGTATTACGCGCGCTCACTGGCCGTCGTTTTAC
AACGTCGTGACTGGGAAAACCCTGGCGTTACCCAACTTAATCGCCTTGCAGCACATCCCCCTTTCGCCAG
CTGGCGTAATAGCGAAGAGGCCCGCACCGATCGCCCTTCCCAACAGTTGCGCAGCCTGAATGGCGAATGG
G
[124 nt withheld, positions 9872-9995]
C
[91 nt withheld, positions 9997-10087]
A
[49 nt withheld, positions 10089-10137]
CCTTTGACGTTGGAGTCCACGTTCTTT
[37 nt withheld, positions 10165-10201]
ACCCTATCTCGGTCTATTCTTTTGATTTATAAGGGATTTTGCCGATTTCGGCCTATTGGTTAAAAAATGA
GCTGATTTAACAAAAATTTAACGCGAATTTTAACAAAATATTAACGCTTACAATTTAGGTGGCACTTTTC
GGGGAAATGTGCGCGGAACCCCTATTTGTTTATTTTTCTAAATACATTCAAATATGTATCCGCTCATGAG
ACAATAACCCTGATAAATGCTTCAATAATATTGAAAAAGGAAGAGTATGAGTATTCAACATTTCCGTGTC
GCCCTTATTCCCTTTTTTGCGGCATTTTGCCTTCCTGTTTTTGCTCACCCAGAAACGCTGGTGAAAGTAA
AAGATGCTGAAGATCAGTTGGGTGCACGAGTGGGTTACATCGAACTGGATCTCAACAGCGGTAAGATCCT
TGAGAGTTTTCGCCCCGAAGAACGTTTTCCAATGATGAGCACTTTTAAAGTTCTGCTATGTGGCGCGGTA
TTATCCCGTATTGACGCCGGGCAAGAGCAACTCGGTCGCCGCATACACTATTCTCAGAATGACTTGGTTG
AGTACTCACCAGTCACAGAAAAGCATCTTACGGATGGCATGACAGTAAGAGAATTATGCAGTGCTGCCAT
AACCATGAGTGATAACACTGCGGCCAACTTACTTCTGACAACGATCGGAGGACCGAAGGAGCTAACCGCT
TTTTTGCACAACATGGGGGATCATGTAACTCGCCTTGATCGTTGGGAACCGGAGCTGAATGAAGCCATAC
CAAACGACGAGCGTGACACCACGATGCCTGTAGCAATGGCAACAACGTTGCGCAAACTATTAACTGGCGA
ACTACTTACTCTAGCTTCCCGGCAACAATTAATAGACTGGATGGAGGCGGATAAAGTTGCAGGACCACTT
CTGCGCTCGGCCCTTCCGGCTGGCTGGTTTATTGCTGATAAATCTGGAGCCGGTGAGCGTGGGTCTCGCG
GTATCATTGCAGCACTGGGGCCAGATGGTAAGCCCTCCCGTATCGTAGTTATCTACACGACGGGGAGTCA
GGCAACTATGGATGAACGAAATAGACAGATCGCTGAGATAGGTGCCTCACTGATTAAGCATTGGTAACTG
TCAGACCAAGTTTACTCATATATACTTTAGATTGATTTAAAACTTCATTTTTAATTTAAAAGGATCTAGG
TGAAGATCCTTTTTGATAATCTCATGACCAAAATCCCTTAACGTGAGTTTTCGTTCCACTGAGCGTCAGA
CCCCGTAGAAAAGATCAAAGGATCTTCTTGAGATCCTTTTTTTCTGCGCGTAATCTGCTGCTTGCAAACA
AAAAAACCACCGCTACCAGCGGTGGTTTGTTTGCCGGATCAAGAGCTACCAACTCTTTTTCCGAAGGTAA
CTGGCTTCAGCAGAGCGCAGATACCAAATACTGTTCTTCTAGTGTAGCCGTAGTTAGGCCACCACTTCAA
GAACTCTGTAGCACCGCCTACATACCTCGCTCTGCTAATCCTGTTACCAGTGGCTGCTGCCAGTGGCGAT
AAGTCGTGTCTTACCGGGTTGGACTCAAGACGATAGTTACCGGATAAGGCGCAGCGGTCGGGCTGAACGG
GGGGTTCGTGCACACAGCCCAGCTTGGAGCGAACGACCTACACCGAACTGAGATACCTACAGCGTGAGCT
ATGAGAAAGCGCCACGCTTCCCGAAGGGAGAAAGGCGGACAGGTATCCGGTAAGCGGCAGGGTCGGAACA
GGAGAGCGCACGAGGGAGCTTCCAGGGGGAAACGCCTGGTATCTTTATAGTCCTGTCGGGTTTCGCCACC
TCTGACTTGAGCGTCGATTTTTGTGATGCTCGTCAGGGGGGCGGAGCCTATGGAAAAACGCCAGCAACGC
GGCCTTTTTACGGTTCCTGGCCTTTTGCTGGCCTTTTGCTCACATGTTCTTTCCTGCGTTATCCCCTGAT
TCTGTGGATAACCGTATTACCGCCTTTGAGTGAGCTGATACCGCTCGCCGCAGCCGAACGACCGAGCGCA
GCGAGTCAGTGAGCGAGGAAGCGGAAGAGCGCCCAATACGCAAACCGCCTCTCCCCGCGCGTTGGCCGAT
TCATTAATGCAGCTGGCACGACAGGTTTCCCGACTGGAAAGCGGGCAGTGAGCGCAACGCAATTAATGTG
AGTTAGCTCACTCATTAGGCACCCCAGGCTTTACACTTTATGCTTCCGGCTCGTATGTTGTGTGGAATTG
TGAGCGGATAACAATTTCACACAGGAAACAGCTATGACCATGATTACGCCAAGCGCGCAATTAACCCTCA
CTAAAGGGAACAAAAGCTGGAGCTGCAAGCTT
Features (pLannotate 1.2.2; 27 found; start..end, strand, type, name):
      3..229     +  promoter       RSV promoter: Rous sarcoma virus enhancer/promoter
    230..410     +  LTR            5' LTR (truncated): truncated 5' long terminal repeat (LTR) from HIV-1
    457..582     +  misc_feature   HIV-1 Ψ: packaging signal of human immunodeficiency virus type 1
    566..929     +  CDS            HIV-1 gag (fragment): gag protein from human immunodeficiency virus 1; gag
   1075..1308    +  misc_feature   RRE: The Rev response element (RRE) of HIV-1 allows for Rev-dependent mRNA export from the nucleus to the cytoplasm.
   1685..1785    +  CDS            Rev (fragment): human immunodeficiency virus 1 (HIV-1) Rev protein; rev; enhances nuclear export of unspliced and incompletely spliced viral mRNAs
   1804..1921    +  misc_feature   cPPT/CTS: central polypurine tract and central termination sequence of HIV-1
   1953..2028    -  polyA_signal   SV40 poly(A) signal (fragment): SV40 polyadenylation signal
   2055..2643    -  misc_feature   WPRE: woodchuck hepatitis virus posttranscriptional regulatory element
   2658..7073    -  CDS            Grin2a: NMDE1_RAT - Experimental evidence at protein level: Swiss-Prot protein existence level 1. Component of NMDA receptor complexes that function as heterotetrameric, ligand-gated ion channels with high calcium permeability and voltage-dependent sensitivity to magnesium. Channel activation requires binding of the neurotransmitter glutamate to the epsilon subunit, glycine binding to the zeta subunit, plus membrane depolarization to eliminate channel inhibition by Mg(2+). Sensitivity to glutamate and channel kinetics depend on the subunit composition; channels containing GRIN1 and GRIN2A have lower s
   7143..7618    -  intron         β-globin intron: internally truncated intron from human β-globin
   7698..8986    -  promoter       CaMKII promoter: promoter for the mouse calcium/calmodulin-dependent kinase II α subunit
   8976..9062    +  CDS            nef (fragment): NEF_HV1Z2 - Experimental evidence at protein level: Swiss-Prot protein existence level 1. Extracellular Nef protein targets CD4(+) T-lymphocytes for apoptosis by interacting with CXCR4 surface receptors. From Human immunodeficiency virus type 1 group M subtype D (isolate Z2/CDC-Z34) (HIV-1).
   9064..9297    +  LTR            3' LTR (ΔU3): self-inactivating 3' long terminal repeat (LTR) from HIV-1
   9369..9490    +  polyA_signal   SV40 poly(A) signal: SV40 polyadenylation signal
   9530..9665    +  rep_origin     SV40 ori: SV40 origin of replication
   9686..9704    -  promoter       T7 promoter: promoter for bacteriophage T7 RNA polymerase
   9712..9867    +  CDS            lacZα (fragment): LacZα fragment of β-galactosidase; lacZ fragment
   9872..10300   +  rep_origin     f1 ori (sequence partly withheld): f1 bacteriophage origin of replication; arrow indicates direction of (+) strand synthesis
  10353..10457   +  promoter       AmpR promoter: bla
  10458..11318   +  CDS            AmpR: β-lactamase; bla; confers resistance to ampicillin, carbenicillin, and related antibiotics
  11489..12077   +  rep_origin     ori: high-copy-number ColE1/pMB1/pBR322/pUC origin of replication
  12260..12352   +  CDS            lacI (fragment): lac repressor; lacI; The lac repressor binds to the lac operator to inhibit transcription in E. coli. This inhibition can be relieved by adding lactose or isopropyl-β-D-thiogalactopyranoside (IPTG).
  12365..12386   +  protein_bind   CAP binding site: CAP binding activates transcription in the presence of cAMP. E. coli catabolite activator protein
  12401..12431   +  promoter       lac promoter: promoter for the E. coli lac operon
  12435..12457   +  protein_bind   lac operator (fragment): The lac repressor binds to the lac operator to inhibit transcription in E. coli. This inhibition can be relieved by adding lactose or isopropyl-β-D-thiogalactopyranoside (IPTG). lac repressor encoded by lacI
  12500..12518   +  promoter       T3 promoter: promoter for bacteriophage T3 RNA polymerase
