[The description below was written by a language model from this plasmid's Addgene catalogue record and pLannotate feature annotations shown in this document.]
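Description:
pJEP209-Lenti-1.3CaMKII P-Intron-Flag-GluN2A-WPRE-pA is a 12.5 kb HIV-1-based lentiviral transfer plasmid built on a modified Invitrogen pLenti 7.3 DEST backbone, from which the emGFP expression cassette was removed and replaced by a multiple cloning site. It is maintained in E. coli through a high-copy ColE1/pUC-type origin with ampicillin selection (AmpR), and it also carries an f1 origin and an SV40 origin. The viral genome is transcribed from a chimeric RSV promoter/truncated 5' LTR, a Tat-independent arrangement. It contains the Ψ packaging signal with a gag fragment, the RRE for Rev-dependent nuclear export, the cPPT/CTS, and a self-inactivating ΔU3 3' LTR followed by an SV40 polyadenylation signal.

The payload lies between the cPPT and the 3' LTR and is placed on the opposite strand to the viral genome. Read in its own direction, it consists of a roughly 1.3 kb mouse CaMKIIα promoter, a truncated human β-globin intron, the 4.4 kb coding sequence for N-terminally Flag-tagged GluN2A (annotated as matching rat Grin2a, an NMDA receptor subunit), a WPRE and a fragment of the SV40 poly(A) signal. Reversing the cassette means its intron and polyadenylation signal are antisense in the full-length genomic RNA, so they should not be spliced out or cause premature termination during vector production, yet they remain available to boost expression once the provirus is integrated. The CaMKIIα promoter is generally used to favour expression in excitatory forebrain neurons. The record places the construct in work on producing viral vectors for large, difficult-to-express transgenes in neurons, where the Flag epitope allows the exogenous subunit to be distinguished from endogenous GluN2A.
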