Addgene plasmid #74714: pJEP209-Lenti-1.3CaMKII P-Intron-Flag-GluN2A-WPRE-pA
Purpose: pLenti vector backbone designed to express Flag-GluN2A from a 1.3CaMKII promoter. Transgene in reverse orientation.
Depositing lab: Jonathan Ploski. Depositing organization: University of Texas at Dallas. Publication: The production of viral vectors designed to express large and difficult to express transgenes within neurons. Holehonnur R, Lella SK, Ho A, Luong JA, Ploski JE. Mol Brain. 2015 Feb 24;8:12. doi: 10.1186/s13041-015-0100-7. PubMed 25887710.
Backbone
  Vector backbone: Plenti 7.3dest
  Backbone manufacturer: Invitrogen
  Backbone size w/o insert (bp): 8127
  Total vector size (bp): 12543
  Modifications to backbone: Modified the backbone by removing the emGFP expression cassette and adding multiple cloning site (MCS) via ClaI and MluI sites.
  Vector type: Lentiviral
Growth in bacteria
  Bacterial resistance: Ampicillin, 100 μg/mL
  Growth temperature: 30°C
  Growth strain: NEB Stable
  Copy number: Unknown
Gene/Insert
  Gene/Insert name: Flag-GluN2A
  Insert size (bp): 4416
  Promoter: 1.3CaMKIIa
  Tag / fusion protein: Flag (N terminal on insert)
  Cloning method: Restriction Enzyme; 5′ cloning site EcoR1 (not destroyed); 3′ cloning site Sal1 (not destroyed)
  Sequencing primers: 5′ atgggcagattgggctac
Terms and licenses: Academic/Nonprofit Terms; Industry Terms: Not Available to Industry
How to cite: pJEP209-Lenti-1.3CaMKII P-Intron-Flag-GluN2A-WPRE-pA was a gift from Jonathan Ploski (Addgene plasmid # 74714 ; http://n2t.net/addgene:74714 ; RRID:Addgene_74714)
